>Addgene plasmid #194504 | pPUR-mU6-sgRNA-2XPP7 | addgene full sequence | sequence record 384987 | Addgene NGS Result
TTTCGGGTTTATTACAGGGACAGCAGAGATCCACTTTGGCCGCGGCTCGAGGGGGTTGGGGTTGCGCCTT
TTCCAAGGCAGCCCTGGGTTTGCGCAGGGACGCGGCTGCTCTGGGCGTGGTTCCGGGAAACGCAGCGGCG
CCGACCCTGGGTCTCGCACATTCTTCACGTCCGTTCGCAGCGTCACCCGGATCTTCGCCGCTACCCTTGT
GGGCCCCCCGGCGACGCTTCCTGCTCCGCCCCTAAGTCGGGAAGGTTCCTTGCGGTTCGCGGCGTGCCGG
ACGTGACAAACGGAAGCCGCACGTCTCACTAGTACCCTCGCAGACGGACAGCGCCAGGGAGCAATGGCAG
CGCGCCGACCGCGATGGGCTGTGGCCAATAGCGGCTGCTCAGCAGGGCGCGCCGAGAGCAGCGGCCGGGA
AGGGGCGGTGCGGGAGGCGGGGTGTGGGGCGGTAGTGTGGGCCCTGTTCCTGCCCGCGCGGTGTTCCGCA
TTCTGCAAGCCTCCGGAGCGCACGTCGGCAGTCGGCTCCCTCGTTGACCGAATCACCGACCTCTCTCCCC
AGGGGGATCCGCCACCATGACCGAGTACAAGCCCACGGTGCGCCTCGCCACCCGCGACGACGTCCCCAGG
GCCGTACGCACCCTCGCCGCCGCGTTCGCCGACTACCCCGCCACGCGCCACACCGTCGATCCGGACCGCC
ACATCGAGCGGGTCACCGAGCTGCAAGAACTCTTCCTCACGCGCGTCGGGCTCGACATCGGCAAGGTGTG
GGTCGCGGACGACGGCGCCGCGGTGGCGGTCTGGACCACGCCGGAGAGCGTCGAAGCGGGGGCGGTGTTC
GCCGAGATCGGCCCGCGCATGGCCGAGTTGAGCGGTTCCCGGCTGGCCGCGCAGCAACAGATGGAAGGCC
TCCTGGCGCCGCACCGGCCCAAGGAGCCCGCGTGGTTCCTGGCCACCGTCGGCGTCTCGCCCGACCACCA
GGGCAAGGGTCTGGGCAGCGCCGTCGTGCTCCCCGGAGTGGAGGCGGCCGAGCGCGCCGGGGTGCCCGCC
TTCCTGGAGACCTCCGCGCCCCGCAACCTCCCCTTCTACGAGCGGCTCGGCTTCACCGTCACCGCCGACG
TCGAGGTGCCCGAAGGACCGCGCACCTGGTGCATGACCCGCAAGCCCGGTGCCGCTAGCGGTGCTACTAA
CTTCAGCCTGCTGAAGCAGGCTGGAGACGTGGAGGAGAACCCTGGACCTGGTAGTGGAACGCGTATGGTG
TCTAAGGGCGAAGAGCTGATTAAGGAGAACATGCACATGAAGCTGTACATGGAGGGCACCGTGGACAACC
ATCACTTCAAGTGCACATCCGAGGGCGAAGGCAAGCCCTACGAGGGCACCCAGACCATGAGAATCAAGGT
GGTCGAGGGCGGCCCTCTCCCCTTCGCCTTCGACATCCTGGCTACTAGCTTCCTCTACGGCAGCAAGACC
TTCATCAACCACACCCAGGGCATCCCCGACTTCTTCAAGCAGTCCTTCCCTGAGGGCTTCACATGGGAGA
GAGTCACCACATACGAAGATGGGGGCGTGCTGACCGCTACCCAGGACACCAGCCTCCAGGACGGCTGCCT
CATCTACAACGTCAAGATCAGAGGGGTGAACTTCACATCCAACGGCCCTGTGATGCAGAAGAAAACACTC
GGCTGGGAGGCCTTCACCGAGACGCTGTACCCCGCTGACGGCGGCCTGGAAGGCAGAAACGACATGGCCC
TGAAGCTCGTGGGCGGGAGCCATCTGATCGCAAACGCCAAGACCACATATAGATCCAAGAAACCCGCTAA
GAACCTCAAGATGCCTGGCATCTACTATGTGGACTACAGACTGGAAAGAATCAAGGAGGCCAACAACGAG
ACCTACGTCGAGCAGCACGAGGTGGCAGTGGCCAGATACTGCGACCTCCCTAGCAAACTGGGGCACAAGC
TTAATCCAAAGAAAAAGCGGAAAGTGTGAGTCGACCTCGAGGGGGGGCCCGGTACCTTTAAGACCAATGA
CTTACAAGGCAGCTGTAGATCTTAGCCACTTTTTAAAAGAAAAGGGGGGACTGGAAGGGCTAATTCACTC
CCAACGAAGAAAAGATCTGCTTTTTGCTTGTACTGGGTCTCTCTGGTTAGACCAGATCTGAGCCTGGGAG
CTCTCTGGCTAACTAGGGAACCCACTGCTTAAGCCTCAATAAAGCTTGCCTTGAGTGCTTCAAGTAGTGT
GTGCCCGTCTGTTGTGTGACTCTGGTAACTAGAGATCCCTCAGACCCTTTTAGTCAGTGTGGAAAATCTC
TAGCAGTAGTAGTTCATGTCATCTTATTATTCAGTATTTATAACTTGCAAAGAAATGAATATCAGAGAGT
GAGAGGAACTTGTTTATTGCAGCTTATAATGGTTACAAATAAAGCAATAGCATCACAAATTTCACAAATA
AAGCATTTTTTTCACTGCATTCTAGTTGTGGTTTGTCCAAACTCATCAATGTATCTTATCATGTCTGGCT
CTAGCTATCCCGCCCCTAACTCCGCCCATCCCGCCCCTAACTCCGCCCAGTTCCGCCCATTCTCCGCCCC
ATGGCTGACTAATTTTTTTTATTTATGCAGAGGCCGAGGCCGCCTCGGCCTCTGAGCTATTCCAGAAGTA
GTGAGGAGGCTTTTTTGGAGGCCTAGGGACGTACCCAATTCGCCCTATAGTGAGTCGTATTACGCGCGCT
CACTGGCCGTCGTTTTACAACGTCGTGACTGGGAAAACCCTGGCGTTACCCAACTTAATCGCCTTGCAGC
ACATCCCCCTTTCGCCAGCTGGCGTAATAGCGAAGAGGCCCGCACCGATCGCCCTTCCCAACAGTTGCGC
AGCCTGAATGGCGAATGGG
[124 nt withheld, positions 2890-3013]
C
[91 nt withheld, positions 3015-3105]
A
[49 nt withheld, positions 3107-3155]
CCTTTGACGTTGGAGTCCACGTTCTTT
[37 nt withheld, positions 3183-3219]
ACCCTATCTCGGTCTATTCTTTTGATTTATAAGGGATTTTGCCGATTTCGGCCTATTGGTTAAAAAATGA
GCTGATTTAACAAAAATTTAACGCGAATTTTAACAAAATATTAACGCTTACAATTTAGGTGGCACTTTTC
GGGGAAATGTGCGCGGAACCCCTATTTGTTTATTTTTCTAAATACATTCAAATATGTATCCGCTCATGAG
ACAATAACCCTGATAAATGCTTCAATAATATTGAAAAAGGAAGAGTATGAGTATTCAACATTTCCGTGTC
GCCCTTATTCCCTTTTTTGCGGCATTTTGCCTTCCTGTTTTTGCTCACCCAGAAACGCTGGTGAAAGTAA
AAGATGCTGAAGATCAGTTGGGTGCACGAGTGGGTTACATCGAACTGGATCTCAACAGCGGTAAGATCCT
TGAGAGTTTTCGCCCCGAAGAACGTTTTCCAATGATGAGCACTTTTAAAGTTCTGCTATGTGGCGCGGTA
TTATCCCGTATTGACGCCGGGCAAGAGCAACTCGGTCGCCGCATACACTATTCTCAGAATGACTTGGTTG
AGTACTCACCAGTCACAGAAAAGCATCTTACGGATGGCATGACAGTAAGAGAATTATGCAGTGCTGCCAT
AACCATGAGTGATAACACTGCGGCCAACTTACTTCTGACAACGATCGGAGGACCGAAGGAGCTAACCGCT
TTTTTGCACAACATGGGGGATCATGTAACTCGCCTTGATCGTTGGGAACCGGAGCTGAATGAAGCCATAC
CAAACGACGAGCGTGACACCACGATGCCTGTAGCAATGGCAACAACGTTGCGCAAACTATTAACTGGCGA
ACTACTTACTCTAGCTTCCCGGCAACAATTAATAGACTGGATGGAGGCGGATAAAGTTGCAGGACCACTT
CTGCGCTCGGCCCTTCCGGCTGGCTGGTTTATTGCTGATAAATCTGGAGCCGGTGAGCGTGGGTCTCGCG
GTATCATTGCAGCACTGGGGCCAGATGGTAAGCCCTCCCGTATCGTAGTTATCTACACGACGGGGAGTCA
GGCAACTATGGATGAACGAAATAGACAGATCGCTGAGATAGGTGCCTCACTGATTAAGCATTGGTAACTG
TCAGACCAAGTTTACTCATATATACTTTAGATTGATTTAAAACTTCATTTTTAATTTAAAAGGATCTAGG
TGAAGATCCTTTTTGATAATCTCATGACCAAAATCCCTTAACGTGAGTTTTCGTTCCACTGAGCGTCAGA
CCCCGTAGAAAAGATCAAAGGATCTTCTTGAGATCCTTTTTTTCTGCGCGTAATCTGCTGCTTGCAAACA
AAAAAACCACCGCTACCAGCGGTGGTTTGTTTGCCGGATCAAGAGCTACCAACTCTTTTTCCGAAGGTAA
CTGGCTTCAGCAGAGCGCAGATACCAAATACTGTTCTTCTAGTGTAGCCGTAGTTAGGCCACCACTTCAA
GAACTCTGTAGCACCGCCTACATACCTCGCTCTGCTAATCCTGTTACCAGTGGCTGCTGCCAGTGGCGAT
AAGTCGTGTCTTACCGGGTTGGACTCAAGACGATAGTTACCGGATAAGGCGCAGCGGTCGGGCTGAACGG
GGGGTTCGTGCACACAGCCCAGCTTGGAGCGAACGACCTACACCGAACTGAGATACCTACAGCGTGAGCT
ATGAGAAAGCGCCACGCTTCCCGAAGGGAGAAAGGCGGACAGGTATCCGGTAAGCGGCAGGGTCGGAACA
GGAGAGCGCACGAGGGAGCTTCCAGGGGGAAACGCCTGGTATCTTTATAGTCCTGTCGGGTTTCGCCACC
TCTGACTTGAGCGTCGATTTTTGTGATGCTCGTCAGGGGGGCGGAGCCTATGGAAAAACGCCAGCAACGC
GGCCTTTTTACGGTTCCTGGCCTTTTGCTGGCCTTTTGCTCACATGTTCTTTCCTGCGTTATCCCCTGAT
TCTGTGGATAACCGTATTACCGCCTTTGAGTGAGCTGATACCGCTCGCCGCAGCCGAACGACCGAGCGCA
GCGAGTCAGTGAGCGAGGAAGCGGAAGAGCGCCCAATACGCAAACCGCCTCTCCCCGCGCGTTGGCCGAT
TCATTAATGCAGCTGGCACGACAGGTTTCCCGACTGGAAAGCGGGCAGTGAGCGCAACGCAATTAATGTG
AGTTAGCTCACTCATTAGGCACCCCAGGCTTTACACTTTATGCTTCCGGCTCGTATGTTGTGTGGAATTG
TGAGCGGATAACAATTTCACACAGGAAACAGCTATGACCATGATTACGCCAAGCGCGCAATTAACCCTCA
CTAAAGGGAACAAAAGCTGGAGCTGCAAGCTTAATGTAGTCTTATGCAATACTCTTGTAGTCTTGCAACA
TGGTAACGATGAGTTAGCAACATGCCTTACAAGGAGAGAAAAAGCACCGTGCATGCCGATTGGTGGAAGT
AAGGTGGTACGATCGTGCCTTATTAGGAAGGCAACAGACGGGTCTGACATGGATTGGACGAACCACTGAA
TTGCCGCATTGCAGAGATATTGTATTTAAGTGCCTAGCTCGATACATAAACGGGTCTCTCTGGTTAGACC
AGATCTGAGCCTGGGAGCTCTCTGGCTAACTAGGGAACCCACTGCTTAAGCCTCAATAAAGCTTGCCTTG
AGTGCTTCAAGTAGTGTGTGCCCGTCTGTTGTGTGACTCTGGTAACTAGAGATCCCTCAGACCCTTTTAG
TCAGTGTGGAAAATCTCTAGCAGTGGCGCCCGAACAGGGACTTGAAAGCGAAAGGGAAACCAGAGGAGCT
CTCTCGACGCAGGACTCGGCTTGCTGAAGCGCGCACGGCAAGAGGCGAGGGGCGGCGACTGGTGAGTACG
CCAAAAATTTTGACTAGCGGAGGCTAGAAGGAGAGAGATGGGTGCGAGAGCGTCAGTATTAAGCGGGGGA
GAATTAGATCGCGATGGGAAAAAATTCGGTTAAGGCCAGGGGGAAAGAAAAAATATAAATTAAAACATAT
AGTATGGGCAAGCAGGGAGCTAGAACGATTCGCAGTTAATCCTGGCCTGTTAGAAACATCAGAAGGCTGT
AGACAAATACTGGGACAGCTACAACCATCCCTTCAGACAGGATCAGAAGAACTTAGATCATTATATAATA
CAGTAGCAACCCTCTATTGTGTGCATCAAAGGATAGAGATAAAAGACACCAAGGAAGCTTTAGACAAGAT
AGAGGAAGAGCAAAACAAAAGTAAGACCACCGCACAGCAAGCGGCCACTGATCTTCAGACCTGGAGGAGG
AGATATGAGGGACAATTGGAGAAGTGAATTATATAAATATAAAGTAGTAAAAATTGAACCATTAGGAGTA
GCACCCACCAAGGCAAAGAGAAGAGTGGTGCAGAGAGAAAAAAGAGCAGTGGGAATAGGAGCTTTGTTCC
TTGGGTTCTTGGGAGCAGCAGGAAGCACTATGGGCGCAGCGTCAATGACGCTGACGGTACAGGCCAGACA
ATTATTGTCTGGTATAGTGCAGCAGCAGAACAATTTGCTGAGGGCTATTGAGGCGCAACAGCATCTGTTG
CAACTCACAGTCTGGGGCATCAAGCAGCTCCAGGCAAGAATCCTGGCTGTGGAAAGATACCTAAAGGATC
AACAGCTCCTGGGGATTTGGGGTTGCTCTGGAAAACTCATTTGCACCACTGCTGTGCCTTGGAATGCTAG
TTGGAGTAATAAATCTCTGGAACAGATTTGGAATCACACGACCTGGATGGAGTGGGACAGAGAAATTAAC
AATTACACAAGCTTAATACACTCCTTAATTGAAGAATCGCAAAACCAGCAAGAAAAGAATGAACAAGAAT
TATTGGAATTAGATAAATGGGCAAGTTTGTGGAATTGGTTTAACATAACAAATTGGCTGTGGTATATAAA
ATTATTCATAATGATAGTAGGAGGCTTGGTAGGTTTAAGAATAGTTTTTGCTGTACTTTCTATAGTGAAT
AGAGTTAGGCAGGGATATTCACCATTATCGTTTCAGACCCACCTCCCAACCCCGAGGGGACCCGACAGGC
CCGAAGGAATAGAAGAAGAAGGTGGAGAGAGAGACAGAGACAGATCCATTCGATTAGTGAACGGATCTCG
ACGGTATCGATCACGAGACTAGCCTCGAGCGGCCGCCCTGTGCTCTAGAGATCCGACGCCGCCATCTCTA
GGCCCGCGCCGGCCCCCTCGCACAGACTTGTGGGAGAAGCTCGGCTACTCCCCTGCCCCGGTTAATTTGC
ATATAATATTTCCTAGTAACTATAGAGGCTTAATGTGCGATAAAAGACAGATAATCTGTTCTTTTTAATA
CTAGCTACATTTTACATGATAGGCTTGGATTTCTATAAGAGATACAAATACTAAATTATTATTTTAAAAA
ACAGCACAAAAGGAAACTCACCCTAACTGTAAAGTAATTGTGTGTTTTGAGACTATAAATATCCCTTGGA
GAAAAGCCTTGTTTGGTGTCTTCGAACGCAGGACGAAGACCCGTTTGAGAGCTACCGGAGCAGACGATAT
GGCGTCGCTCCGGTAGCAAGTTCAAATAAGGCTAGTCCGTTATCAACTTGGAGCAGACGATATGGCGTCG
CTCCAAGTGGCACCGAGTCGGTGCTTTTTTTGAATTCTCGACCTCGAGACAAATGGCAGTATTCATCCAC
AATTTTAAAAGAAAAGGGGGGATTGGGGGGTACAGTGCAGGGGAAAGAATAGTAGACATAATAGCAACAG
ACATACAAACTAAAGAATTACAAAAACAAATTACAAAAATTCAAAAT
Features (pLannotate 1.2.2; 29 found; start..end, strand, type, name):
     52..562     +  promoter       hPGK promoter: human phosphoglycerate kinase 1 promoter
    577..1173    +  CDS            PuroR (fragment): puromycin N-acetyltransferase; pac from Streptomyces; confers resistance to puromycin
   1255..1965    +  CDS            mTagBFP2: enhanced monomeric blue fluorescent protein (Subach et al., 2011) mammalian codon-optimized
   1990..2016    +  misc_feature   MCS (fragment): pBluescript multiple cloning site
   2012..2149    +  CDS            nef (fragment): NEF_HV1LA - Experimental evidence at protein level: Swiss-Prot protein existence level 1. Extracellular Nef protein targets CD4(+) T-lymphocytes for apoptosis by interacting with CXCR4 surface receptors. From Human immunodeficiency virus type 1 group M subtype B (isolate Lai) (HIV-1).
   2135..2315    +  LTR            5' LTR (truncated): truncated 5' long terminal repeat (LTR) from HIV-1
   2387..2508    +  polyA_signal   SV40 poly(A) signal: SV40 polyadenylation signal
   2548..2683    +  rep_origin     SV40 ori: SV40 origin of replication
   2704..2722    -  promoter       T7 promoter: promoter for bacteriophage T7 RNA polymerase
   2730..2885    +  CDS            lacZα (fragment): LacZα fragment of β-galactosidase; lacZ fragment
   2890..3318    +  rep_origin     f1 ori (sequence partly withheld): f1 bacteriophage origin of replication; arrow indicates direction of (+) strand synthesis
   3371..3475    +  promoter       AmpR promoter: bla
   3476..4336    +  CDS            AmpR: β-lactamase; bla; confers resistance to ampicillin, carbenicillin, and related antibiotics
   4507..5095    +  rep_origin     ori: high-copy-number ColE1/pMB1/pBR322/pUC origin of replication
   5278..5370    +  CDS            lacI (fragment): lac repressor; lacI; The lac repressor binds to the lac operator to inhibit transcription in E. coli. This inhibition can be relieved by adding lactose or isopropyl-β-D-thiogalactopyranoside (IPTG).
   5383..5404    +  protein_bind   CAP binding site: CAP binding activates transcription in the presence of cAMP. E. coli catabolite activator protein
   5419..5449    +  promoter       lac promoter: promoter for the E. coli lac operon
   5457..5473    +  protein_bind   lac operator: The lac repressor binds to the lac operator to inhibit transcription in E. coli. This inhibition can be relieved by adding lactose or isopropyl-β-D-thiogalactopyranoside (IPTG). lac repressor encoded by lacI
   5518..5536    +  promoter       T3 promoter: promoter for bacteriophage T3 RNA polymerase
   5564..5790    +  promoter       RSV promoter: Rous sarcoma virus enhancer/promoter
   5791..5971    +  LTR            5' LTR (truncated): truncated 5' long terminal repeat (LTR) from HIV-1
   6018..6143    +  misc_feature   HIV-1 Ψ: packaging signal of human immunodeficiency virus type 1
   6127..6465    +  CDS            HIV-1 gag (fragment): gag protein from human immunodeficiency virus 1; gag
   6636..6869    +  misc_feature   RRE: The Rev response element (RRE) of HIV-1 allows for Rev-dependent mRNA export from the nucleus to the cytoplasm.
   7246..7346    +  CDS            Rev (fragment): human immunodeficiency virus 1 (HIV-1) Rev protein; rev; enhances nuclear export of unspliced and incompletely spliced viral mRNAs
   7399..7712    +  promoter       U6 promoter: RNA polymerase III promoter for mouse U6 snRNA (Das et al., 1988)
   7783..7819    +  misc_RNA       gRNA scaffold (fragment): guide RNA scaffold for the Streptococcus pyogenes CRISPR/Cas9 system
   7844..7863    +  misc_RNA       gRNA scaffold (fragment): guide RNA scaffold for the Streptococcus pyogenes CRISPR/Cas9 system
   7912..3       +  misc_feature   cPPT/CTS (across the origin): central polypurine tract and central termination sequence of HIV-1
