[The description below was written by a language model from this plasmid's Addgene catalogue record and pLannotate feature annotations shown in this document.]
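Description:
pPUR-mU6-sgRNA-2XPP7 is an empty lentiviral sgRNA expression backbone for mammalian cells, built for the CRISPR FISHer live-cell DNA imaging system. It is propagated in E. coli through a high-copy ColE1/pUC-type origin with ampicillin selection (AmpR); an f1 origin and remnants of a pBluescript-type lac/MCS region are also present. The catalogue lists a backbone size of 5,409 bp, whereas the sequenced record is 8,026 nt. The record does not explain this difference.

The viral portion has a third-generation-style layout. An RSV promoter is fused to a truncated HIV-1 5' LTR and followed by the Ψ packaging signal with a gag fragment, the RRE for Rev-dependent export of the genomic RNA, and the cPPT/CTS. It ends in a second truncated LTR element, downstream of which sit an SV40 poly(A) signal and SV40 origin.

Within this transfer cassette, a mouse U6 RNA polymerase III promoter drives a Streptococcus pyogenes Cas9 guide RNA scaffold. The scaffold is annotated only as two separate fragments, which is consistent with it being interrupted by the two PP7 stem-loop aptamers named in the construct title, although the PP7 hairpins themselves are not annotated. No spacer is present, and users insert their own target sequence; the record does not state the cloning method. Downstream, a human PGK promoter drives puromycin N-acetyltransferase followed by mTagBFP2, allowing drug selection and blue-fluorescent identification of transduced cells. How the two coding sequences are linked is not annotated.

In use, guides expressed from this backbone would carry PP7 hairpins that can recruit PP7 coat protein fusions to a Cas9-targeted locus. The associated publication describes this approach as phase separation-mediated signal amplification for imaging nonrepetitive DNA in living cells.
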