Addgene plasmid #194504: pPUR-mU6-sgRNA-2XPP7
Purpose: (Empty Backbone) Empty backbone for sgRNA-2XPP7 in CRIPSR FISHer system
Depositing lab: Chunqing Song. Depositing organization: Westlake University. Publication: CRISPR FISHer enables high-sensitivity imaging of nonrepetitive DNA in living cells through phase separation-mediated signal amplification. Lyu XY, Deng Y, Huang XY, Li ZZ, Fang GQ, Yang D, Wang FL, Kang W, Shen EZ, Song CQ. Cell Res. 2022 Nov;32(11):969-981. doi: 10.1038/s41422-022-00712-z. Epub 2022 Sep 14. PubMed 36104507.
Backbone
  Vector backbone: pPUR
  Backbone size (bp): 5409
  Vector type: Mammalian Expression, Lentiviral, CRISPR
  Promoter: U6
Growth in bacteria
  Bacterial resistance: Ampicillin, 100 μg/mL
  Growth temperature: 37°C
  Growth strain: NEB Stable
  Copy number: Unknown
Gene/Insert
  Cloning method: Unknown
Terms and licenses: Academic/Nonprofit Terms; Industry Terms: Not Available to Industry
How to cite: pPUR-mU6-sgRNA-2XPP7 was a gift from Chunqing Song (Addgene plasmid # 194504 ; http://n2t.net/addgene:194504 ; RRID:Addgene_194504)
